Addgene plasmid #55989: mPlum-MyosinIIA-C-18
Purpose: Localization: Cytoskeleton, Excitation: 590, Emission: 649
Depositing lab: Michael Davidson.
Backbone
  Vector backbone: mPlum-C1
  Backbone size w/o insert (bp): 4750
  Vector type: Mammalian Expression
  Selectable markers: Neomycin (select with G418)
Growth in bacteria
  Bacterial resistance: Kanamycin, 50 μg/mL
  Growth temperature: 37°C
  Growth strain: DH5alpha
  Copy number: High Copy
Gene/Insert
  Gene/Insert name: MyosinIIA (alt name: AJ312390)
  Species: M. musculus (mouse)
  Entrez Gene: Myh9 (a.k.a. Fltn, Myhn-1, Myhn1, NMHC II-A, NMHCIIA, NMMHC-A, NMMHC-IIA, TU72.6)
  Promoter: CMV
  Tag / fusion protein: mPlum (N terminal on backbone)
  Cloning method: Unknown
  Sequencing primers: 5′ CMV-F; 3′ SV40pA-R
Terms and licenses: Academic/Nonprofit Terms; Industry Terms: Not Available to Industry
Depositor comments: . Excitation = 590; Emission = 649
How to cite: mPlum-MyosinIIA-C-18 was a gift from Michael Davidson (Addgene plasmid # 55989 ; http://n2t.net/addgene:55989 ; RRID:Addgene_55989)
