[The description below was written by a language model from this plasmid's Addgene catalogue record and pLannotate feature annotations shown in this document.]
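Description:
mPlum-MyosinIIA-C-18 is a mammalian expression plasmid built on the mPlum-C1 backbone, a C1-style fluorescent protein fusion vector, and the sequenced record is about 10.6 kb. It is propagated in E. coli through a high-copy ColE1/pUC-type origin and also carries an f1 phage origin. A single NeoR/KanR (Tn5 aminoglycoside phosphotransferase) gene serves both hosts. The bacterial bla (AmpR) promoter drives it to give kanamycin resistance in bacteria. The adjacent SV40 enhancer/early promoter, together with an HSV TK polyadenylation signal, allows G418 selection of stably transfected mammalian cells. The short ble, bGH poly(A), and SV40 large T antigen fragments in the feature table appear to be residual backbone matches rather than functional elements.

The payload is a fusion of the far-red fluorescent protein mPlum to mouse non-muscle myosin heavy chain IIA (Myh9). The human CMV immediate-early enhancer and promoter drive expression. The mPlum coding sequence comes first, followed after a short gap by the roughly 5.9 kb Myh9 open reading frame, so the fluorophore sits at the N terminus of the myosin. The "18" in the name may refer to the linker length, but the record does not define it. The transcript is terminated by the SV40 polyadenylation signal downstream of a remnant of the multiple cloning site.

The construct is intended as a cytoskeletal localization marker. It labels myosin IIA-containing structures for fluorescence imaging in transfected mammalian cells, with listed excitation and emission maxima of 590 and 649 nm. This long-wavelength emission makes it suitable for combination with green or orange probes. The cloning method is not recorded.
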