Features (pLannotate 1.2.2; 15 found; start..end, strand, type, name):
     54..357     +  enhancer       CMV enhancer: human cytomegalovirus immediate early enhancer
    358..561     +  promoter       CMV promoter: human cytomegalovirus (CMV) immediate early promoter
    604..1281    +  CDS            mPlum: mPlum is a basic (constitutively fluorescent) red fluorescent protein published in 2004, derived from Discosoma sp.. It has low acid sensitivity.
   1336..7212    +  CDS            Myh9: MYH9_MOUSE - Experimental evidence at protein level: Swiss-Prot protein existence level 1. Cellular myosin that appears to play a role in cytokinesis, cell shape, and specialized functions such as secretion and capping (PubMed:19401332). Required for cortical actin clearance prior to oocyte exocytosis (PubMed:31118423). Promotes cell motility in conjunction with S100A4 (By similarity). During cell spreading, plays an important role in cytoskeleton reorganization, focal contact formation (in the margins but not the central part of spreading cells), and lamellipodial retraction; this function is
   7216..7252    +  misc_feature   MCS (fragment): multiple cloning site
   7269..7353    +  CDS            large T antigen (fragment): large T antigen from SV40 (simian virus 40)
   7376..7497    +  polyA_signal   SV40 poly(A) signal: SV40 polyadenylation signal
   7531..7959    -  rep_origin     f1 ori (sequence partly withheld): f1 bacteriophage origin of replication; arrow indicates direction of (+) strand synthesis
   7986..8090    +  promoter       AmpR promoter: bla
   8092..8449    +  promoter       SV40 promoter: SV40 enhancer and early promoter
   8484..9278    +  CDS            NeoR/KanR: aminoglycoside phosphotransferase from Tn5; aph(3')-II (or nptII); confers resistance to neomycin, kanamycin, and G418 (Geneticin®)
   9299..9451    +  CDS            ble (fragment): BLE_KLEPN - Experimental evidence at protein level: Swiss-Prot protein existence level 1. Binding protein with a strong affinity to the bleomycin family of antibiotics. Binds to CL990; an antimitotic-antibiotic compound. From Klebsiella pneumoniae.
   9510..9557    +  polyA_signal   HSV TK poly(A) signal: herpes simplex virus thymidine kinase polyadenylation signal (Cole and Stacy, 1985)
   9648..9664    -  polyA_signal   bGH poly(A) signal (fragment): bovine growth hormone polyadenylation signal
   9886..10474   +  rep_origin     ori: high-copy-number ColE1/pMB1/pBR322/pUC origin of replication
>Addgene plasmid #55989 | mPlum-MyosinIIA-C-18 | addgene full sequence | sequence record 209005 | Addgene NGS Result
TAATAGTAATCAATTACGGGGTCATTAGTTCATAGCCCATATATGGAGTTCCGCGTTACATAACTTACGG
TAAATGGCCCGCCTGGCTGACCGCCCAACGACCCCCGCCCATTGACGTCAATAATGACGTATGTTCCCAT
AGTAACGCCAATAGGGACTTTCCATTGACGTCAATGGGTGGAGTATTTACGGTAAACTGCCCACTTGGCA
GTACATCAAGTGTATCATATGCCAAGTACGCCCCCTATTGACGTCAATGACGGTAAATGGCCCGCCTGGC
ATTATGCCCAGTACATGACCTTATGGGACTTTCCTACTTGGCAGTACATCTACGTATTAGTCATCGCTAT
TACCATGGTGATGCGGTTTTGGCAGTACATCAATGGGCGTGGATAGCGGTTTGACTCACGGGGATTTCCA
AGTCTCCACCCCATTGACGTCAATGGGAGTTTGTTTTGGCACCAAAATCAACGGGACTTTCCAAAATGTC
GTAACAACTCCGCCCCATTGACGCAAATGGGCGGTAGGCGTGTACGGTGGGAGGTCTATATAAGCAGAGC
TGGTTAGTGACCGCTCGAGCCGCTAGCGCTACCGGTGGCTACCATGGTGAGCAAGGGCGAGGAGGTCATC
AAGGAGTTCATGCGCTTCAAGGAGCACATGGAGGGCTCCGTGAACGGCCACGAGTTCGAGATCGAGGGCG
AGGGCGAGGGCCGCCCCTACGAGGGCACCCAGACCGCCAGGCTGAAGGTGACCAAGGGTGGCCCCCTGCC
CTTCGCCTGGGACATCCTGTCCCCTCAGATCATGTACGGCTCCAAGGCCTACGTGAAGCACCCCGCCGAC
ATCCCCGACTACTTGAAGCTGTCCTTCCCCGAGGGCTTCAAGTGGGAGCGCGTGATGAACTTCGAGGACG
GCGGCGTGGTGACCGTGACCCAGGACTCCTCCCTGCAGGACGGCGAGTTCATCTACAAGGTGAAGGTGCG
CGGCACCAACTTCCCCTCCGACGGCCCCGTAATGCAGAAGAAGACCATGGGCTGGGAGGCCTCCTCCGAG
CGGATGTACCCCGAGGACGGCGCCCTGAAGGGCGAGATGAAGATGAGGCTGAGGCTGAAGGACGGCGGCC
ACTACGACGCCGAGGTCAAGACCACCTACATGGCCAAGAAGCCCGTGCAGCTGCCCGGCGCCTACAAGAC
CGACATCAAGCTGGACATCACCTCCCACAACGAGGACTACACCATCGTGGAACAGTACGAGCGCGCCGAG
GGCCGCCACTCCACCGGCGCCTCCGGACTCAGATCTGGCAGCGGTGGAGGCAGCGCATCCGGCGGAAGCG
GAAGCGCTCAGCAGGCTGCAGACAAGTACCTCTATGTGGATAAAAACTTCATCAATAACCCGCTGGCCCA
AGCTGACTGGGCTGCCAAGAAGTTGGTATGGGTGCCTTCCAGCAAGAATGGCTTTGAACCAGCCAGCCTC
AAGGAGGAGGTGGGAGAAGAGGCCATTGTAGAGCTGGTAGAGAATGGGAAGAAGGTGAAGGTGAACAAGG
ACGACATCCAGAAGATGAACCCACCCAAGTTCTCCAAGGTGGAGGACATGGCAGAGCTCACGTGCCTCAA
CGAAGCTTCGGTGCTGCACAACCTCAAGGAGCGATACTACTCAGGGCTTATCTACACCTATTCAGGCCTG
TTCTGTGTGGTCATCAACCCTTATAAGAACCTGCCCATCTACTCAGAGGAGATCGTGGAGATGTACAAGG
GCAAGAAGAGGCACGAGATGCCACCCCACATCTACGCCATCACAGATACTGCCTACCGGAGCATGATGCA
GGACCGGGAAGATCAGTCCATCCTGTGCACGGGGGAGTCTGGAGCAGGGAAGACAGAGAACACCAAGAAA
GTCATCCAGTACCTGGCACATGTGGCCTCCTCACACAAGAGCAAGAAGGACCAGGGGGAGTTGGAGCGGC
AGCTGCTACAGGCCAACCCTATCCTAGAGGCCTTTGGAAACGCCAAGACGGTGAAGAATGACAACTCCTC
TCGATTCGGTAAATTCATTCGTATCAACTTTGATGTCAATGGCTACATTGTTGGTGCCAACATTGAGACT
TATCTTCTGGAGAAATCTCGTGCTATCCGCCAAGCCAAAGAGGAGCGGACCTTCCACATCTTCTACTACC
TGCTGTCTGGGGCCGGAGAACACCTGAAGACTGATCTCCTGTTGGAGCCATACAACAAATACCGCTTCCT
GTCCAACGGGCACGTCACCATCCCTGGGCAGCAGGACAAGGACATGTTCCAGGAGACAATGGAGGCCATG
AGAATTATGGGTATCCCAGAGGATGAGCAGATGGGCTTGCTGCGGGTCATCTCTGGGGTCCTTCAGCTTG
GCAACATTGCCTTCAAGAAGGAGCGGAACACTGACCAGGCGTCCATGCCGGACAACACAGCTGCTCAAAA
GGTGTCCCACCTCCTGGGGATCAATGTGACCGACTTCACCAGAGGCATCCTCACCCCACGCATCAAGGTG
GGCAGAGACTATGTGCAGAAGGCGCAGACTAAAGAGCAGGCTGACTTTGCCATTGAGGCCTTGGCCAAGG
CTACCTATGAGCGGATGTTCCGCTGGCTGGTGCTTCGCATCAACAAAGCTCTGGACAAGACCAAGAGGCA
GGGCGCCTCATTTATCGGGATACTGGACATCGCTGGCTTTGAAATCTTTGATCTGAACTCCTTCGAGCAG
CTGTGCATCAACTACACCAACGAGAAGCTGCAGCAGCTGTTCAACCACACCATGTTCATCCTGGAGCAGG
AGGAGTACCAGCGAGAGGGCATCGAGTGGAACTTCATCGACTTCGGCCTGGACCTGCAGCCCTGCATCGA
CCTCATTGAGAAGCCGGCGGGTCCCCCAGGCATCCTGGCCCTGCTAGATGAGGAGTGCTGGTTTCCTAAG
GCCACTGACAAGAGCTTCGTGGAGAAGGTGGTGCAGGAGCAGGGCACCCACCCCAAGTTCCAGAAGCCCA
AGCAACTGAAGGACAAGGCTGATTTCTGCATTATCCACTATGCCGGCAAGGTGGACTATAAAGCTGACGA
GTGGCTGATGAAGAACATGGACCCCTTGAACGACAACATCGCCACGCTGCTTCACCAGTCCTCAGACAAG
TTTGTCTCTGAGCTGTGGAAGGATGTGGATCGGATCATTGGCTTGGACCAAGTGGCTGGAATGTCCGAGA
CAGCACTACCTGGTGCCTTCAAGACCCGGAAGGGCATGTTCCGTACTGTCGGACAGCTGTACAAGGAGCA
GCTGGCCAAGCTCATGGCCACGTTGAGGAATACCAACCCCAACTTCGTGCGCTGCATCATTCCCAACCAT
GAGAAGAAGGCCGGCAAACTGGACCCGCACTTGGTGCTGGACCAGCTGCGCTGCAATGGCGTCCTTGAGG
GCATCCGGATCTGCCGCCAGGGCTTTCCCAACAGGGTGGTCTTCCAGGAGTTCCGGCAGAGGTATGAGAT
CCTCACCCCCAACTCCATCCCGAAGGGCTTCATGGATGGCAAGCAAGCGTGTGTGCTCATGATCAAAGCC
TTGGAGCTTGACAGCAACCTGTACCGCATCGGCCAGAGCAAAGTGTTCTTCCGGGCAGGAGTGCTCGCCC
ACCTGGAGGAAGAGCGGGACCTGAAGATCACCGATGTCATCATTGGCTTCCAGGCCTGCTGCAGGGGCTA
CCTGGCCAGGAAGGCCTTTGCCAAGAGGCAGCAACAGCTGACCGCCATGAAGGTCCTACAGAGGAACTGT
GCTGCGTACCTCAGGCTGCGCAACTGGCAGTGGTGGAGGCTCTTCACCAAGGTCAAGCCCCTGTTGAACT
CAATAAGACATGAGGATGAGCTGTTAGCCAAGGAGGCGGAACTGACAAAGGTTCGAGAGAAACATCTGGC
TGCAGAGAACAGGCTGACAGAGATGGAGACGATGCAGTCTCAGCTCATGGCAGAGAAGCTGCAGCTTCAG
GAGCAGCTGCAGGCGGAGACAGAGCTGTGTGCCGAGGCTGAGGAGCTCCGGGCCCGTCTGACAGCGAAGA
AGCAGGAGCTGGAGGAGATATGCCATGACCTGGAGGCCAGGGTGGAGGAGGAGGAGGAGCGCTGCCAGTA
CCTGCAGGCCGAGAAGAAGAAGATGCAGCAGAACATCCAGGAACTTGAGGAGCAGTTGGAGGAGGAGGAG
AGCGCCCGGCAGAAGCTGCAGCTTGAGAAGGTGACCACCGAGGCCAAGCTGAAGAAACTGGAGGAGGACC
AGATCATCATGGAGGACCAGAACTGCAAACTGGCCAAGGAGAAGAAACTGCTGGAAGACAGAGTAGCTGA
GTTCACTACCAACCTCATGGAAGAGGAGGAGAAGTCCAAGAGCCTGGCCAAGCTCAAGAACAAGCACGAG
GCAATGATCACCGACCTGGAAGAGCGCCTCCGTAGGGAGGAGAAGCAGAGGCAGGAGTTGGAGAAGACCC
GTCGCAAGCTGGAGGGAGACTCCACAGACCTCAGTGACCAGATTGCTGAGCTCCAGGCGCAGATAGCAGA
GCTCAAGATGCAGCTGGCCAAGAAGGAGGAGGAGTTGCAGGCTGCCTTGGCCAGAGTGGAAGAAGAAGCT
GCTCAGAAGAATATGGCCCTGAAGAAGATCCGAGAACTGGAAACTCAGATATCTGAGCTCCAGGAGGACC
TGGAGTCGGAGCGAGCCTCCAGGAATAAAGCCGAGAAGCAGAAACGGGATCTGGGAGAGGAGCTGGAGGC
GCTGAAGACAGAGCTGGAGGACACGCTGGACTCCACGGCTGCCCAGCAGGAGCTGAGGTCGAAGCGTGAG
CAGGAGGTGAGCATCCTGAAGAAGACTCTGGAGGACGAGGCCAAGACCCATGAGGCCCAGATCCAGGAGA
TGAGGCAGAAGCACTCACAGGCTGTGGAGGAGCTGGCAGATCAGTTGGAGCAGACGAAGCGGGTAAAAGC
TACCCTTGAGAAGGCGAAGCAGACCCTGGAGAATGAGCGGGGAGAGCTGGCCAATGAGGTGAAGGCCCTG
CTGCAAGGCAAGGGCGACTCAGAGCACAAGCGCAAGAAGGTGGAGGCGCAGCTGCAAGAACTGCAGGTCA
AGTTCAGCGAGGGAGAGCGCGTGCGAACCGAACTGGCCGACAAGGTCACCAAGCTGCAGGTTGAACTGGA
CAGTGTGACCGGTCTCCTTAGCCAGTCTGACAGCAAGTCCAGCAAGCTTACGAAGGACTTCTCTGCGCTG
GAGTCCCAGCTTCAGGACACACAGGAGTTGCTCCAGGAGGAGAACCGGCAGAAGCTGAGCCTGAGCACCA
AGCTCAAGCAGATGGAGGATGAGAAAAACTCCTTCAGGGAGCAGCTGGAGGAGGAGGAGGAGGCCAAGCG
CAACTTGGAGAAGCAGATCGCCACGCTCCATGCCCAGGTGACCGACATGAAGAAGAAGATGGAGGACGGT
GTAGGGTGCCTGGAGACTGCAGAGGAGGCGAAGCGGAGGCTTCAGAAGGACTTGGAAGGCCTGAGCCAGC
GGCTTGAGGAGAAGGTGGCTGCCTACGATAAGCTGGAGAAGACCAAGACACGGCTGCAGCAGGAGCTGGA
CGACCTGCTGGTTGACCTGGACCACCAGCGGCAGAGCGTCTCCAACCTGGAAAAGAAGCAGAAGAAGTTC
GACCAGCTCCTAGCCGAGGAGAAGACCATCTCGGCCAAGTATGCAGAGGAGCGTGACCGAGCTGAGGCTG
AGGCCCGTGAGAAGGAGACAAAGGCGCTATCACTGGCCCGGGCGCTTGAGGAGGCCATGGAGCAGAAGGC
AGAGCTGGAGCGGCTCAACAAGCAGTTCCGCACGGAGATGGAGGACCTCATGAGCTCCAAGGATGACGTG
GGCAAGAGTGTCCACGAGCTGGAGAAGTCCAAGCGGGCCTTGGAGCAGCAGGTGGAGGAGATGAAGACCC
AGCTGGAGGAGCTGGAGGATGAGCTGCAGGCCACGGAGGATGCCAAGCTCCGCCTGGAGGTGAACCTGCA
GGCCATGAAGGCCCAGTTTGAGCGGGATCTGCAGGGCCGGGATGAACAGAGCGAGGAGAAGAAGAAGCAG
CTGGTCAGACAGGTGCGGGAGATGGAGGCGGAGCTGGAGGATGAGAGGAAGCAGCGCTCCATGGCCATGG
CCGCACGCAAGAAACTGGAGATGGATCTGAAGGACCTGGAGGCACACATTGACACAGCCAATAAGAACCG
GGAAGAGGCCATCAAACAGCTGCGGAAGCTTCAGGCCCAGATGAAGGACTGCATGCGGGAGCTGGACGAC
ACGCGCGCCTCCCGGGAGGAGATCCTGGCGCAGGCCAAGGAGAATGAGAAGAAGCTGAAGAGCATGGAGG
CCGAGATGATTCAGCTGCAGGAGGAACTGGCAGCTGCTGAGCGTGCTAAGCGTCAGGCCCAACAGGAACG
GGACGAGCTGGCTGATGAGATCGCCAACAGCAGTGGCAAAGGGGCCCTAGCATTAGAGGAGAAGCGGCGA
CTGGAGGCCCGCATTGCCCTGCTGGAGGAGGAGCTGGAGGAGGAACAGGGCAACACGGAGCTGATCAACG
ATCGGCTGAAGAAGGCCAACCTGCAGATCGACCAAATAAACACCGACCTGAACCTGGAACGCAGCCACGC
ACAGAAGAATGAGAATGCGCGACAGCAGCTGGAACGCCAGAACAAGGAGCTCAAGGCCAAGCTGCAGGAA
ATGGAGAGTGCTGTCAAGTCCAAATACAAGGCCTCCATCGCGGCCTTGGAGGCCAAAATTGCACAGCTGG
AGGAACAGCTGGACAACGAGACCAAGGAGCGCCAGGCAGCCTCCAAGCAGGTGCGCCGGACGGAGAAGAA
GCTGAAGGACGTGCTGCTGCAGGTGGAGGACGAGCGGAGGAACGCGGAACAGTTCAAGGACCAGGCTGAC
AAGGCGTCCACCCGCCTGAAGCAGCTTAAACGGCAGCTAGAGGAGGCTGAAGAGGAGGCCCAGCGGGCCA
ATGCCTCACGCCGGAAGCTGCAGCGTGAGCTGGAAGATGCCACAGAGACCGCTGATGCTATGAACCGCGA
GGTCAGCTCCCTGAAGAACAAACTGAGGCGTGGGGACCTGCCATTTGTCGTGACTCGCCGAATTGTTCGG
AAAGGCACTGGCGACTGCTCAGACGAGGAGGTCGACGGTAAAGCAGATGGGGCCGATGCCAAGGCAGCTG
AATAGGAATTCTGCAGTCGACGGTACCGCGGGCCCGGGATCCACCGGATCTAGATAACTGATCATAATCA
GCCATACCACATTTGTAGAGGTTTTACTTGCTTTAAAAAACCTCCCACACCTCCCCCTGAACCTGAAACA
TAAAATGAATGCAATTGTTGTTGTTAACTTGTTTATTGCAGCTTATAATGGTTACAAATAAAGCAATAGC
ATCACAAATTTCACAAATAAAGCATTTTTTTCACTGCATTCTAGTTGTGGTTTGTCCAAACTCATCAATG
TATCTTAACGCGTAAATTGTAAGCGTTAATATTTTGTTAAAATTCGCGTTAAATTTTTGTTAAATCAGCT
CATTTTTTAACCAATAGGCCGAAATCGGCAAAATCCCTTATAAATCAAAAGAATAGACCGAGATAGGGT
[37 nt withheld, positions 7630-7666]
AAAGAACGTGGACTCCAACGTCAAAGG
[49 nt withheld, positions 7694-7742]
T
[91 nt withheld, positions 7744-7834]
G
[124 nt withheld, positions 7836-7959]
CAGGTGGCACTTTTCGGGGAAATGTGCGCGGAACCCCTATTTGTTTATTTTTCTAAATACATTCAAATAT
GTATCCGCTCATGAGACAATAACCCTGATAAATGCTTCAATAATATTGAAAAAGGAAGAGTCCTGAGGCG
GAAAGAACCAGCTGTGGAATGTGTGTCAGTTAGGGTGTGGAAAGTCCCCAGGCTCCCCAGCAGGCAGAAG
TATGCAAAGCATGCATCTCAATTAGTCAGCAACCAGGTGTGGAAAGTCCCCAGGCTCCCCAGCAGGCAGA
AGTATGCAAAGCATGCATCTCAATTAGTCAGCAACCATAGTCCCGCCCCTAACTCCGCCCATCCCGCCCC
TAACTCCGCCCAGTTCCGCCCATTCTCCGCCCCATGGCTGACTAATTTTTTTTATTTATGCAGAGGCCGA
GGCCGCCTCGGCCTCTGAGCTATTCCAGAAGTAGTGAGGAGGCTTTTTTGGAGGCCTAGGCTTTTGCAAA
GATCGATCAAGAGACAGGATGAGGATCGTTTCGCATGATTGAACAAGATGGATTGCACGCAGGTTCTCCG
GCCGCTTGGGTGGAGAGGCTATTCGGCTATGACTGGGCACAACAGACAATCGGCTGCTCTGATGCCGCCG
TGTTCCGGCTGTCAGCGCAGGGGCGCCCGGTTCTTTTTGTCAAGACCGACCTGTCCGGTGCCCTGAATGA
ACTGCAAGACGAGGCAGCGCGGCTATCGTGGCTGGCCACGACGGGCGTTCCTTGCGCAGCTGTGCTCGAC
GTTGTCACTGAAGCGGGAAGGGACTGGCTGCTATTGGGCGAAGTGCCGGGGCAGGATCTCCTGTCATCTC
ACCTTGCTCCTGCCGAGAAAGTATCCATCATGGCTGATGCAATGCGGCGGCTGCATACGCTTGATCCGGC
TACCTGCCCATTCGACCACCAAGCGAAACATCGCATCGAGCGAGCACGTACTCGGATGGAAGCCGGTCTT
GTCGATCAGGATGATCTGGACGAAGAGCATCAGGGGCTCGCGCCAGCCGAACTGTTCGCCAGGCTCAAGG
CGAGCATGCCCGACGGCGAGGATCTCGTCGTGACCCATGGCGATGCCTGCTTGCCGAATATCATGGTGGA
AAATGGCCGCTTTTCTGGATTCATCGACTGTGGCCGGCTGGGTGTGGCGGACCGCTATCAGGACATAGCG
TTGGCTACCCGTGATATTGCTGAAGAGCTTGGCGGCGAATGGGCTGACCGCTTCCTCGTGCTTTACGGTA
TCGCCGCTCCCGATTCGCAGCGCATCGCCTTCTATCGCCTTCTTGACGAGTTCTTCTGAGCGGGACTCTG
GGGTTCGAAATGACCGACCAAGCGACGCCCAACCTGCCATCACGAGATTTCGATTCCACCGCCGCCTTCT
ATGAAAGGTTGGGCTTCGGAATCGTTTTCCGGGACGCCGGCTGGATGATCCTCCAGCGCGGGGATCTCAT
GCTGGAGTTCTTCGCCCACCCTAGGGGGAGGCTAACTGAAACACGGAAGGAGACAATACCGGAAGGAACC
CGCGCTATGACGGCAATAAAAAGACAGAATAAAACGCACGGTGTTGGGTCGTTTGTTCATAAACGCGGGG
TTCGGTCCCAGGGCTGGCACTCTGTCGATACCCCACCGAGACCCCATTGGGGCCAATACGCCCGCGTTTC
TTCCTTTTCCCCACCCCACCCCCCAAGTTCGGGTGAAGGCCCAGGGCTCGCAGCCAACGTCGGGGCGGCA
GGCCCTGCCATAGCCTCAGGTTACTCATATATACTTTAGATTGATTTAAAACTTCATTTTTAATTTAAAA
GGATCTAGGTGAAGATCCTTTTTGATAATCTCATGACCAAAATCCCTTAACGTGAGTTTTCGTTCCACTG
AGCGTCAGACCCCGTAGAAAAGATCAAAGGATCTTCTTGAGATCCTTTTTTTCTGCGCGTAATCTGCTGC
TTGCAAACAAAAAAACCACCGCTACCAGCGGTGGTTTGTTTGCCGGATCAAGAGCTACCAACTCTTTTTC
CGAAGGTAACTGGCTTCAGCAGAGCGCAGATACCAAATACTGTTCTTCTAGTGTAGCCGTAGTTAGGCCA
CCACTTCAAGAACTCTGTAGCACCGCCTACATACCTCGCTCTGCTAATCCTGTTACCAGTGGCTGCTGCC
AGTGGCGATAAGTCGTGTCTTACCGGGTTGGACTCAAGACGATAGTTACCGGATAAGGCGCAGCGGTCGG
GCTGAACGGGGGGTTCGTGCACACAGCCCAGCTTGGAGCGAACGACCTACACCGAACTGAGATACCTACA
GCGTGAGCTATGAGAAAGCGCCACGCTTCCCGAAGGGAGAAAGGCGGACAGGTATCCGGTAAGCGGCAGG
GTCGGAACAGGAGAGCGCACGAGGGAGCTTCCAGGGGGAAACGCCTGGTATCTTTATAGTCCTGTCGGGT
TTCGCCACCTCTGACTTGAGCGTCGATTTTTGTGATGCTCGTCAGGGGGGCGGAGCCTATGGAAAAACGC
CAGCAACGCGGCCTTTTTACGGTTCCTGGCCTTTTGCTGGCCTTTTGCTCACATGTTCTTTCCTGCGTTA
TCCCCTGATTCTGTGGATAACCGTATTACCGCCATGCATTAGTTAT
