>Addgene plasmid #55989 | mPlum-MyosinIIA-C-18 | depositor partial sequence | sequence record 86894 | insert sequence
GTGACCGCTCGAGCCGCTAGCGCTACCGGTCGCCACCATGGTGAGCAAGGGCGAGGAGGTCATCAAGGAG
TTCATGCGCTTCAAGGAGCACATGGAGGGCTCCGTGAACGGCCACGAGTTCGAGATCGAGGGCGAGGGCG
AGGGCCGCCCCTACGAGGGCACCCAGACCGCCAGGCTGAAGGTGACCAAGGGTGGCCCCCTGCCCTTCGC
CTGGGACATCCTGTCCCCTCAGATCATGTACGGCTCCAAGGCCTACGTGAAGCACCCCGCCGACATCCCC
GACTACTTGAAGCTGTCCTTCCCCGAGGGCTTCAAGTGGGAGCGCGTGATGAACTTCGAGGACGGCGGCG
TGGTGACCGTGACCCAGGACTCCTCCCTGCAGGACGGCGAGTTCATCTACAAGGTGAAGGTGCGCGGCAC
CAACTTCCCCTCCGACGGCCCCGTAATGCAGAAGAAGACCATGGGCTGGGAGGCCTCCTCCGAGCGGATG
TACCCCGAGGACGGCGCCCTGAAGGGCGAGATGAAGATGAGGCTGAGGCTGAAGGACGGCGGCCACTACG
ACGCCGAGGTCAAGACCACCTACATGGCCAAGAAGCCCGTGCAGCTGCCCGGCGCCTACAAGACCGACAT
CAAGCTGGACATCACCTCCCACAACGAGGACTACACCATCGTGGAACAGTACGAGCGCGCCGAGGGCCGC
CACTCCACCGGCGCCTCCGGACTCAGATCTGGCAGCGGTGGAGGCAGCGCATCCGGCGGAAGCGGAAGCG
CTCAGCAGGCTGCAGACAAGTACCTCTATGTGGATAAAAACTTCATCAATAACCCGCTGGCCCAAGCTGA
CTGGGCTGCCAAGAAGTTGGTATGGGTGCCTTCCAGCAAGAATGGCTTTGAACCAGCCAGCCTCAAGGAG
GAGGTGGGAGAAGAGGCCATTGTAGAGCTGGTAGAGAATGGGAAGAAGGTGAAGGTGAACAAGGACGACA
TCCAGAAGATGAACCCACCCAAGTTCTCCAAGGTGGAGGACATGGCAGAGCTCACGTGCCTCAACGAAGC
TTCGGTGCTGCACAACCTCAAGGAGCGATACTACTCAGGGCTTATCTACACCTATTCAGGCCTGTTCTGT
GTGGTCATCAACCCTTATAAGAACCTGCCCATCTACTCAGAGGAGATCGTGGAGATGTACAAGGGCAAGA
AGAGGCACGAGATGCCACCCCACATCTACGCCATCACAGATACTGCCTACCGGAGCATGATGCAGGACCG
GGAAGATCAGTCCATCCTGTGCACGGGGGAGTCTGGAGCAGGGAAGACAGAGAACACCAAGAAAGTCATC
CAGTACCTGGCACATGTGGCCTCCTCACACAAGAGCAAGAAGGACCAGGGGGAGTTGGAGCGGCAGCTGC
TACAGGCCAACCCTATCCTAGAGGCCTTTGGAAACGCCAAGACGGTGAAGAATGACAACTCCTCTCGATT
CGGTAAATTCATTCGTATCAACTTTGATGTCAATGGCTACATTGTTGGTGCCAACATTGAGACTTATCTT
CTGGAGAAATCTCGTGCTATCCGCCAAGCCAAAGAGGAGCGGACCTTCCACATCTTCTACTACCTGCTGT
CTGGGGCCGGAGAACACCTGAAGACTGATCTCCTGTTGGAGCCATACAACAAATACCGCTTCCTGTCCAA
CGGGCACGTCACCATCCCTGGGCAGCAGGACAAGGACATGTTCCAGGAGACAATGGAGGCCATGAGAATT
ATGGGTATCCCAGAGGATGAGCAGATGGGCTTGCTGCGGGTCATCTCTGGGGTCCTTCAGCTTGGCAACA
TTGCCTTCAAGAAGGAGCGGAACACTGACCAGGCGTCCATGCCGGACAACACAGCTGCTCAAAAGGTGTC
CCACCTCCTGGGGATCAATGTGACCGACTTCACCAGAGGCATCCTCACCCCACGCATCAAGGTGGGCAGA
GACTATGTGCAGAAGGCGCAGACTAAAGAGCAGGCTGACTTTGCCATTGAGGCCTTGGCCAAGGCTACCT
ATGAGCGGATGTTCCGCTGGCTGGTGCTTCGCATCAACAAAGCTCTGGACAAGACCAAGAGGCAGGGCGC
CTCATTTATCGGGATACTGGACATCGCTGGCTTTGAAATCTTTGATCTGAACTCCTTCGAGCAGCTGTGC
ATCAACTACACCAACGAGAAGCTGCAGCAGCTGTTCAACCACACCATGTTCATCCTGGAGCAGGAGGAGT
ACCAGCGAGAGGGCATCGAGTGGAACTTCATCGACTTCGGCCTGGACCTGCAGCCCTGCATCGACCTCAT
TGAGAAGCCGGCGGGTCCCCCAGGCATCCTGGCCCTGCTAGATGAGGAGTGCTGGTTTCCTAAGGCCACT
GACAAGAGCTTCGTGGAGAAGGTGGTGCAGGAGCAGGGCACCCACCCCAAGTTCCAGAAGCCCAAGCAAC
TGAAGGACAAGGCTGATTTCTGCATTATCCACTATGCCGGCAAGGTGGACTATAAAGCTGACGAGTGGCT
GATGAAGAACATGGACCCCTTGAACGACAACATCGCCACGCTGCTTCACCAGTCCTCAGACAAGTTTGTC
TCTGAGCTGTGGAAGGATGTGGATCGGATCATTGGCTTGGACCAAGTGGCTGGAATGTCCGAGACAGCAC
TACCTGGTGCCTTCAAGACCCGGAAGGGCATGTTCCGTACTGTCGGACAGCTGTACAAGGAGCAGCTGGC
CAAGCTCATGGCCACGTTGAGGAATACCAACCCCAACTTCGTGCGCTGCATCATTCCCAACCATGAGAAG
AAGGCCGGCAAACTGGACCCGCACTTGGTGCTGGACCAGCTGCGCTGCAATGGCGTCCTTGAGGGCATCC
GGATCTGCCGCCAGGGCTTTCCCAACAGGGTGGTCTTCCAGGAGTTCCGGCAGAGGTATGAGATCCTCAC
CCCCAACTCCATCCCGAAGGGCTTCATGGATGGCAAGCAAGCGTGTGTGCTCATGATCAAAGCCTTGGAG
CTTGACAGCAACCTGTACCGCATCGGCCAGAGCAAAGTGTTCTTCCGGGCAGGAGTGCTCGCCCACCTGG
AGGAAGAGCGGGACCTGAAGATCACCGATGTCATCATTGGCTTCCAGGCCTGCTGCAGGGGCTACCTGGC
CAGGAAGGCCTTTGCCAAGAGGCAGCAACAGCTGACCGCCATGAAGGTCCTACAGAGGAACTGTGCTGCG
TACCTCAGGCTGCGCAACTGGCAGTGGTGGAGGCTCTTCACCAAGGTCAAGCCCCTGTTGAACTCAATAA
GACATGAGGATGAGCTGTTAGCCAAGGAGGCGGAACTGACAAAGGTTCGAGAGAAACATCTGGCTGCAGA
GAACAGGCTGACAGAGATGGAGACGATGCAGTCTCAGCTCATGGCAGAGAAGCTGCAGCTTCAGGAGCAG
CTGCAGGCGGAGACAGAGCTGTGTGCCGAGGCTGAGGAGCTCCGGGCCCGTCTGACAGCGAAGAAGCAGG
AGCTGGAGGAGATATGCCATGACCTGGAGGCCAGGGTGGAGGAGGAGGAGGAGCGCTGCCAGTACCTGCA
GGCCGAGAAGAAGAAGATGCAGCAGAACATCCAGGAACTTGAGGAGCAGTTGGAGGAGGAGGAGAGCGCC
CGGCAGAAGCTGCAGCTTGAGAAGGTGACCACCGAGGCCAAGCTGAAGAAACTGGAGGAGGACCAGATCA
TCATGGAGGACCAGAACTGCAAACTGGCCAAGGAGAAGAAACTGCTGGAAGACAGAGTAGCTGAGTTCAC
TACCAACCTCATGGAAGAGGAGGAGAAGTCCAAGAGCCTGGCCAAGCTCAAGAACAAGCACGAGGCAATG
ATCACCGACCTGGAAGAGCGCCTCCGTAGGGAGGAGAAGCAGAGGCAGGAGTTGGAGAAGACCCGTCGCA
AGCTGGAGGGAGACTCCACAGACCTCAGTGACCAGATTGCTGAGCTCCAGGCGCAGATAGCAGAGCTCAA
GATGCAGCTGGCCAAGAAGGAGGAGGAGTTGCAGGCTGCCTTGGCCAGAGTGGAAGAAGAAGCTGCTCAG
AAGAATATGGCCCTGAAGAAGATCCGAGAACTGGAAACTCAGATATCTGAGCTCCAGGAGGACCTGGAGT
CGGAGCGAGCCTCCAGGAATAAAGCCGAGAAGCAGAAACGGGATCTGGGAGAGGAGCTGGAGGCGCTGAA
GACAGAGCTGGAGGACACGCTGGACTCCACGGCTGCCCAGCAGGAGCTGAGGTCGAAGCGTGAGCAGGAG
GTGAGCATCCTGAAGAAGACTCTGGAGGACGAGGCCAAGACCCATGAGGCCCAGATCCAGGAGATGAGGC
AGAAGCACTCACAGGCTGTGGAGGAGCTGGCAGATCAGTTGGAGCAGACGAAGCGGGTAAAAGCTACCCT
TGAGAAGGCGAAGCAGACCCTGGAGAATGAGCGGGGAGAGCTGGCCAATGAGGTGAAGGCCCTGCTGCAA
GGCAAGGGCGACTCAGAGCACAAGCGCAAGAAGGTGGAGGCGCAGCTGCAAGAACTGCAGGTCAAGTTCA
GCGAGGGAGAGCGCGTGCGAACCGAACTGGCCGACAAGGTCACCAAGCTGCAGGTTGAACTGGACAGTGT
GACCGGTCTCCTTAGCCAGTCTGACAGCAAGTCCAGCAAGCTTACGAAGGACTTCTCTGCGCTGGAGTCC
CAGCTTCAGGACACACAGGAGTTGCTCCAGGAGGAGAACCGGCAGAAGCTGAGCCTGAGCACCAAGCTCA
AGCAGATGGAGGATGAGAAAAACTCCTTCAGGGAGCAGCTGGAGGAGGAGGAGGAGGCCAAGCGCAACTT
GGAGAAGCAGATCGCCACGCTCCATGCCCAGGTGACCGACATGAAGAAGAAGATGGAGGACGGTGTAGGG
TGCCTGGAGACTGCAGAGGAGGCGAAGCGGAGGCTTCAGAAGGACTTGGAAGGCCTGAGCCAGCGGCTTG
AGGAGAAGGTGGCTGCCTACGATAAGCTGGAGAAGACCAAGACACGGCTGCAGCAGGAGCTGGACGACCT
GCTGGTTGACCTGGACCACCAGCGGCAGAGCGTCTCCAACCTGGAAAAGAAGCAGAAGAAGTTCGACCAG
CTCCTAGCCGAGGAGAAGACCATCTCGGCCAAGTATGCAGAGGAGCGTGACCGAGCTGAGGCTGAGGCCC
GTGAGAAGGAGACAAAGGCGCTATCACTGGCCCGGGCGCTTGAGGAGGCCATGGAGCAGAAGGCAGAGCT
GGAGCGGCTCAACAAGCAGTTCCGCACGGAGATGGAGGACCTCATGAGCTCCAAGGATGACGTGGGCAAG
AGTGTCCACGAGCTGGAGAAGTCCAAGCGGGCCTTGGAGCAGCAGGTGGAGGAGATGAAGACCCAGCTGG
AGGAGCTGGAGGATGAGCTGCAGGCCACGGAGGATGCCAAGCTCCGCCTGGAGGTGAACCTGCAGGCCAT
GAAGGCCCAGTTTGAGCGGGATCTGCAGGGCCGGGATGAACAGAGCGAGGAGAAGAAGAAGCAGCTGGTC
AGACAGGTGCGGGAGATGGAGGCGGAGCTGGAGGATGAGAGGAAGCAGCGCTCCATGGCCATGGCCGCAC
GCAAGAAACTGGAGATGGATCTGAAGGACCTGGAGGCACACATTGACACAGCCAATAAGAACCGGGAAGA
GGCCATCAAACAGCTGCGGAAGCTTCAGGCCCAGATGAAGGACTGCATGCGGGAGCTGGACGACACGCGC
GCCTCCCGGGAGGAGATCCTGGCGCAGGCCAAGGAGAATGAGAAGAAGCTGAAGAGCATGGAGGCCGAGA
TGATTCAGCTGCAGGAGGAACTGGCAGCTGCTGAGCGTGCTAAGCGTCAGGCCCAACAGGAACGGGACGA
GCTGGCTGATGAGATCGCCAACAGCAGTGGCAAAGGGGCCCTAGCATTAGAGGAGAAGCGGCGACTGGAG
GCCCGCATTGCCCTGCTGGAGGAGGAGCTGGAGGAGGAACAGGGCAACACGGAGCTGATCAACGATCGGC
TGAAGAAGGCCAACCTGCAGATCGACCAAATAAACACCGACCTGAACCTGGAACGCAGCCACGCACAGAA
GAATGAGAATGCGCGACAGCAGCTGGAACGCCAGAACAAGGAGCTCAAGGCCAAGCTGCAGGAAATGGAG
AGTGCTGTCAAGTCCAAATACAAGGCCTCCATCGCGGCCTTGGAGGCCAAAATTGCACAGCTGGAGGAAC
AGCTGGACAACGAGACCAAGGAGCGCCAGGCAGCCTCCAAGCAGGTGCGCCGGACGGAGAAGAAGCTGAA
GGACGTGCTGCTGCAGGTGGAGGACGAGCGGAGGAACGCGGAACAGTTCAAGGACCAGGCTGACAAGGCG
TCCACCCGCCTGAAGCAGCTTAAACGGCAGCTAGAGGAGGCTGAAGAGGAGGCCCAGCGGGCCAATGCCT
CACGCCGGAAGCTGCAGCGTGAGCTGGAAGATGCCACAGAGACCGCTGATGCTATGAACCGCGAGGTCAG
CTCCCTGAAGAACAAACTGAGGCGTGGGGACCTGCCATTTGTCGTGACTCGCCGAATTGTTCGGAAAGGC
ACTGGCGACTGCTCAGACGAGGAGGTCGACGGTAAAGCAGATGGGGCCGATGCCAAGGCAGCTGAATAGG
AATTCTGCAGTCGACGGTACCGCGGGCCCGGGATCCACCGGATCTAGATAACTGATCATAATCAGCCATA
CCAC
